>Addgene plasmid #212472 | pTwist-SARS-CoV-2 Spike-deltaC18 S477N (AAC) T478K (AAA) E484A (GCA) | addgene full sequence | sequence record 432798 | Addgene NGS Result
ATGTTTGTGTTCCTCGTTCTCCTGCCCCTCGTTTCTTCCCAATGCGTGAACCTCACAACTAGAACGCAGC
TCCCACCCGCTTACACGAACTCTTTTACTCGTGGAGTATACTATCCCGATAAAGTCTTTAGGTCCAGTGT
CCTTCATTCTACTCAAGACCTTTTCCTGCCATTCTTCTCAAATGTCACCTGGTTCCATGCTATCCACGTT
TCTGGCACCAACGGAACTAAACGATTTGATAATCCCGTCTTGCCATTTAACGATGGCGTATACTTTGCCT
CAACGGAGAAGTCCAACATTATCCGGGGATGGATATTTGGCACCACCCTGGACTCCAAGACACAGTCTCT
CCTCATTGTGAACAACGCCACCAATGTCGTCATCAAAGTCTGTGAATTTCAATTTTGTAACGATCCCTTT
CTCGGGGTTTATTATCATAAGAATAACAAGTCTTGGATGGAGTCAGAGTTCCGCGTTTACAGTTCCGCTA
ACAACTGTACTTTTGAGTACGTTTCCCAACCATTTCTCATGGATCTTGAAGGGAAGCAAGGCAACTTCAA
GAATCTCCGCGAATTTGTGTTTAAGAATATAGACGGCTACTTCAAAATTTATAGCAAGCATACCCCGATA
AATCTGGTTCGGGATCTCCCTCAAGGCTTCTCCGCGTTGGAACCCCTCGTGGACTTGCCGATTGGCATCA
ACATCACCCGGTTCCAAACCCTTCTTGCCCTTCATCGAAGCTACCTCACGCCTGGCGACAGTAGTAGTGG
TTGGACAGCGGGCGCAGCAGCCTACTATGTGGGATATTTGCAACCACGCACCTTTCTTCTCAAATATAAC
GAAAACGGAACAATTACCGATGCCGTAGACTGTGCCCTCGATCCCCTGTCCGAAACTAAATGCACACTCA
AGTCCTTCACAGTTGAGAAAGGCATATACCAAACCAGTAACTTCCGCGTCCAACCCACCGAATCCATTGT
TCGATTCCCTAACATCACCAATTTGTGTCCTTTCGGTGAAGTATTTAATGCCACTCGATTTGCATCAGTT
TATGCCTGGAATCGCAAGCGAATATCAAATTGTGTTGCAGATTATAGTGTCCTGTATAATAGCGCATCAT
TCAGCACTTTTAAGTGTTATGGGGTCAGCCCTACGAAATTGAATGACTTGTGTTTTACCAACGTTTACGC
AGATTCTTTCGTCATACGCGGCGACGAAGTCCGACAGATTGCACCGGGGCAAACCGGAAAGATAGCAGAC
TATAATTATAAGTTGCCGGATGACTTCACCGGCTGCGTTATAGCATGGAACTCCAATAATCTCGATTCAA
AAGTCGGCGGCAACTATAATTATCTTTACCGCCTGTTTCGCAAGTCAAATCTGAAGCCCTTTGAACGTGA
CATCTCCACCGAAATTTATCAAGCTGGCAACAAACCATGTAATGGAGTGGCAGGGTTTAACTGTTATTTT
CCCCTTCAATCATACGGATTTCAACCAACAAATGGGGTGGGCTATCAACCATATCGGGTGGTAGTCTTGA
GCTTTGAGCTGCTCCACGCACCGGCTACAGTTTGCGGACCGAAGAAAAGCACTAACCTGGTGAAGAATAA
ATGTGTGAACTTCAACTTTAATGGGCTCACCGGAACAGGGGTGCTGACAGAATCAAACAAGAAATTTCTC
CCTTTTCAACAATTTGGTAGAGACATTGCCGATACCACAGATGCCGTCCGCGATCCGCAAACACTGGAAA
TCCTCGATATAACACCCTGTAGCTTCGGCGGGGTCAGCGTGATAACTCCCGGAACGAACACATCCAACCA
AGTGGCTGTCCTGTATCAAGATGTCAACTGTACCGAAGTCCCTGTGGCGATACACGCCGACCAACTGACA
CCCACCTGGAGAGTCTACTCAACAGGTTCCAATGTCTTTCAAACTAGAGCGGGTTGTCTCATTGGCGCTG
AGCATGTCAATAATTCATACGAATGTGATATTCCTATTGGGGCAGGAATCTGTGCGTCTTATCAAACTCA
AACGAACTCACCACGGCGCGCTCGCTCAGTAGCCAGCCAGTCCATAATCGCCTATACCATGAGTCTCGGG
GCTGAGAACTCCGTGGCTTATTCAAACAATTCCATCGCAATCCCAACTAACTTTACCATTAGCGTTACCA
CGGAAATCTTGCCCGTCAGCATGACTAAGACGAGCGTAGACTGTACGATGTATATCTGTGGGGATTCCAC
CGAGTGTAGCAACCTCTTGCTTCAATACGGGTCTTTCTGTACTCAACTCAACCGAGCATTGACCGGAATT
GCGGTCGAACAAGACAAGAATACCCAAGAGGTGTTCGCACAAGTAAAGCAAATATACAAAACGCCGCCAA
TCAAAGATTTTGGCGGGTTTAATTTTAGCCAAATACTGCCAGACCCATCTAAGCCTTCAAAACGCAGCTT
TATCGAGGATCTGCTGTTCAACAAAGTTACGTTGGCTGACGCGGGTTTCATTAAGCAGTATGGGGATTGT
TTGGGAGACATTGCGGCCCGCGACCTTATCTGTGCTCAAAAATTCAATGGGTTGACAGTTCTGCCCCCTC
TGCTCACTGATGAGATGATTGCACAGTATACATCAGCATTGTTGGCAGGAACCATTACATCCGGCTGGAC
TTTTGGCGCGGGTGCGGCCCTTCAAATACCTTTCGCTATGCAAATGGCTTACAGATTCAATGGGATTGGT
GTCACGCAAAATGTATTGTATGAAAATCAGAAGCTGATCGCTAATCAATTTAACAGCGCGATTGGCAAGA
TCCAAGATTCACTGTCAAGCACAGCGTCCGCCCTCGGCAAACTCCAAGATGTTGTGAATCAAAACGCCCA
GGCCCTGAATACCCTCGTGAAGCAACTGAGTTCTAACTTCGGCGCAATCTCCAGCGTCCTCAACGACATA
TTGTCCAGACTTGATAAGGTGGAAGCCGAGGTGCAAATTGATCGGCTCATCACAGGCAGGCTCCAGTCAC
TCCAAACTTATGTGACACAACAGTTGATCCGGGCTGCTGAGATACGAGCAAGCGCCAACCTGGCCGCCAC
TAAAATGTCAGAGTGCGTGCTCGGGCAGTCCAAACGGGTTGACTTTTGTGGCAAGGGCTATCACTTGATG
TCCTTCCCCCAATCCGCCCCACATGGAGTGGTCTTTCTCCACGTCACTTATGTCCCTGCTCAAGAGAAGA
ACTTTACGACAGCTCCAGCAATCTGTCACGATGGCAAAGCGCACTTTCCCAGGGAAGGCGTTTTCGTCAG
TAATGGCACGCATTGGTTTGTGACCCAAAGGAATTTCTATGAACCCCAAATCATAACCACTGACAATACA
TTTGTCTCAGGCAACTGTGATGTGGTCATTGGGATCGTGAACAACACGGTATATGATCCCCTGCAACCCG
AGTTGGATAGCTTCAAAGAGGAATTGGATAAATACTTTAAGAATCATACTTCACCCGATGTTGATCTCGG
GGACATATCAGGAATAAATGCAAGTGTCGTCAACATTCAGAAAGAGATTGATCGCCTTAATGAGGTCGCC
AAGAACTTGAATGAATCTTTGATCGACTTGCAAGAACTGGGCAAATACGAACAATATATTAAATGGCCCT
GGTACATTTGGTTGGGCTTTATCGCCGGACTTATAGCTATCGTTATGGTCACAATTATGTTGTGCTGTAT
GACTAGCTGTTGTTCCTGCTTGAAAGGATGTTGCAGTTGCGGATCTTGTTGTAAATAAAGGATCCTCTAG
AAGTTGTCTCCTCCTGCACTGACTGACTGATACAATCGATTTCTGGATCCGCAGGCCTAATCAACCTCTG
GATTACAAAATTTGTGAAAGATTGACTGGTATTCTTAACTATGTTGCTCCTTTTACGCTATGTGGATACG
CTGCTTTAATGCCTTTGTATCATGCTATTGCTTCCCGTATGGCTTTCATTTTCTCCTCCTTGTATAAATC
CTGGTTGCTGTCTCTTTATGAGGAGTTGTGGCCCGTTGTCAGGCAACGTGGCGTGGTGTGCACTGTGTTT
GCTGACGCAACCCCCACTGGTTGGGGCATTGCCACCACCTGTCAGCTCCTTTCCGGGACTTTCGCTTTCC
CCCTCCCTATTGCCACGGCGGAACTCATCGCCGCCTGCCTTGCCCGCTGCTGGACAGGGGCTCGGCTGTT
GGGCACTGACAATTCCGTGGTGTTGTCGGGGAAGCTGACGTCCTTTCCATGGCTGCTCGCCTGTGTTGCC
ACCTGGATTCTGCGCGGGACGTCCTTCTGCTACGTCCCTTCGGCCCTCAATCCAGCGGACCTTCCTTCCC
GCGGCCTGCTGCCGGCTCTGCGGCCTCTTCCGCGTCTTCGCCTTCGCCCTCAGACGAGTCGGATCTCCCT
TTGGGCCGCCTCCCCGCCTGTCTAGCTTGACTGACTGAGATACAGCGTACCTTCAGCTCACAGACATGAT
AAGATACATTGATGAGTTTGGACAAACCACAACTAGAATGCAGTGAAAAAAATGCTTTATTTGTGAAATT
TGTGATGCTATTGCTTTATTTGTAACCATTATAAGCTGCAATAAACAAGTTAACAACAACAATTGCATTC
ATTTTATGTTTCAGGTTCAGGGGGAGGTGTGGGAGGTTTTTTAAAGCAAGTAAAACCTCTACAAATGTGG
TATTGGCCCATCTCTATCGGTATCGTAGCATAACCCCTTGGGGCCTCTAAACGGGTCTTGAGGGGTTTTT
TGTGCCCCTCGGGCCGGATTGCTATCTACCGGCATTGGCGCAGAAAAAAATGCCTGATGCGACGCTGCGC
GTCTTATACTCCCACATATGCCAGATTCAGCAACGGATACGGCTTCCCCAACTTGCCCACTTCCATACGT
GTCCTCCTTACCAGAAATTTATCCTTAAGGTCGTCAGCTATCCTGCAGGCGATCTCTCGATTTCGATCAA
GACATTCCTTTAATGGTCTTTTCTGGACACCACTAGGGGTCAGAAGTAGTTCATCAAACTTTCTTCCCTC
CCTAATCTCATTGGTTACCTTGGGCTATCGAAACTTAATTAAGCGATCTGCATCTCAATTAGTCAGCAAC
CATAGTCCCGCCCCTAACTCCGCCCATCCCGCCCCTAACTCCGCCCAGTTCCGCCCATTCTCCGCCCCAT
CGCTGACTAATTTTTTTTATTTATGCAGAGGCCGAGGCCGCCTCGGCCTCTGAGCTATTCCAGAAGTAGT
GAGGAGGCTTTTTTGGAGGCCTAGGCTTTTGCAAAGGAGGTAGCCAACATGATTGAACAAGATGGATTGC
ACGCAGGTTCTCCCGCCGCTTGGGTGGAGAGGCTATTCGGCTATGACTGGGCACAACAGACAATCGGCTG
CTCTGATGCCGCCGTGTTCCGGCTGTCAGCGCAGGGGCGCCCGGTTCTTTTTGTCAAGACCGACCTGTCC
GGTGCCCTGAATGAACTCCAGGACGAGGCAGCGCGGCTATCGTGGCTGGCCACGACGGGCGTTCCTTGCG
CAGCTGTGCTCGACGTTGTCACTGAAGCGGGAAGGGACTGGCTGCTATTGGGCGAAGTGCCGGGGCAGGA
TCTCCTGTCATCTCACCTTGCTCCTGCCGAGAAAGTATCCATCATGGCTGATGCAATGCGGCGGCTGCAT
ACGCTTGATCCGGCTACCTGCCCATTCGACCACCAAGCGAAACATCGCATCGAGCGAGCACGTACTCGGA
TGGAAGCCGGTCTTGTCGATCAGGATGATCTGGACGAAGAGCATCAGGGGCTCGCGCCAGCCGAACTGTT
CGCCAGGCTCAAGGCGCGGATGCCCGACGGCGAGGATCTCGTCGTGACCCACGGCGATGCCTGCTTGCCG
AATATCATGGTGGAAAATGGCCGCTTTTCTGGATTCATCGACTGTGGCCGGCTGGGTGTGGCGGACCGCT
ATCAGGACATAGCGTTGGCTACCCGTGATATTGCTGAAGAGCTTGGCGGCGAATGGGCTGACCGCTTCCT
CGTGCTTTACGGTATCGCCGCTCCCGATTCGCAGCGCATCGCCTTCTATCGCCTTCTTGACGAGTTCTTC
TAGTATGTAAGCCCTGTGCCTTCTAGTTGCCAGCCATCTGTTGTTTGCCCCTCCCCCGTGCCTTCCTTGA
CCCTGGAAGGTGCCACTCCCACTGTCCTTTCCTAATAAAATGAGGAAATTGCATCGCATTGTCTGAGTAG
GTGTCATTCTATTCTGGGGGGTGGGGTGGGGCAGGACAGCAAGGGGGAGGATTGGGAAGACAATAGCAGG
CATGCTGGGGATGCGGTGGGCTCTATGGTTAATTAACCAGTCAAGTCAGCTACTTGGCGAGATCGACTTG
TCTGGGTTTCGACTACGCTCAGAATTGCGTCAGTCAAGTTCGATCTGGTCCTTGCTATTGCACCCGTTCT
CCGATTACGAGTTTCATTTAAATCATGTGAGCAAAAGGCCAGCAAAAGGCCAGGAACCGTAAAAAGGCCG
CGTTGCTGGCGTTTTTCCATAGGCTCCGCCCCCCTGACGAGCATCACAAAAATCGACGCTCAAGTCAGAG
GTGGCGAAACCCGACAGGACTATAAAGATACCAGGCGTTTCCCCCTGGAAGCTCCCTCGTGCGCTCTCCT
GTTCCGACCCTGCCGCTTACCGGATACCTGTCCGCCTTTCTCCCTTCGGGAAGCGTGGCGCTTTCTCATA
GCTCACGCTGTAGGTATCTCAGTTCGGTGTAGGTCGTTCGCTCCAAGCTGGGCTGTGTGCACGAACCCCC
CGTTCAGCCCGACCGCTGCGCCTTATCCGGTAACTATCGTCTTGAGTCCAACCCGGTAAGACACGACTTA
TCGCCACTGGCAGCAGCCACTGGTAACAGGATTAGCAGAGCGAGGTATGTAGGCGGTGCTACAGAGTTCT
TGAAGTGGTGGCCTAACTACGGCTACACTAGAAGAACAGTATTTGGTATCTGCGCTCTGCTGAAGCCAGT
TACCTTCGGAAAAAGAGTTGGTAGCTCTTGATCCGGCAAACAAACCACCGCTGGTAGCGGTGGTTTTTTT
GTTTGCAAGCAGCAGATTACGCGCAGAAAAAAAGGATCTCAAGAAGATCCTTTGATCTTTTCTACGGGGT
CTGACGCTCAGTGGAACGAAAACTCACGTTAAGGGATTTTGGTCATGAGATTATCAAAAAGGATCTTCAC
CTAGATCCTTTTAAATTAAAAATGAAGTTTTAAATCAATCTAAAGTATATATGAGTAAACTTGGTCTGAC
AGTTACCAATGCTTAATCAGTGAGGCACCTATCTCAGCGATCTGTCTATTTCGTTCATCCATAGTTGCAT
TTAAATTTCCGAACTCTCCAAGGCCCTCGTCGGAAAATCTTCAAACCTTTCGTCCGATCCATCTTGCAGG
CTACCTCTCGAACGAACTATCGCAAGTCTCTTGGCCGGCCTTGCGCCTTGGCTATTGCTTGGCAGCGCCT
ATCGCCAGGTATTACTCCAATCCCGAATATCCGAGATCGGGATCACCCGAGAGAAGTTCAACCTACATCC
TCAATCCCGATCTATCCGAGATCCGAGGAATATCGAAATCGGGGCGCGCCTGGTGTACCGAGAACGATCC
TCTCAGTGCGAGTCTCGACGATCCATATCGTTGCTTGGCAGTCAGCCAGTCGGAATCCAGCTTGGGACCC
AGGAAGTCCAATCGTCAGATATTGTACTCAAGCCTGGTCACGGCAGCGTACCGATCTGTTTAAACCTAGA
TATTGATAGTCTGATCGGTCAACGTATAATCGAGTCCTAGCTTTTGCAAACATCTATCAAGAGACAGGAT
CAGCAGGAGGCTTTCGCATGAGTATTCAACATTTCCGTGTCGCCCTTATTCCCTTTTTTGCGGCATTTTG
CCTTCCTGTTTTTGCTCACCCAGAAACGCTGGTGAAAGTAAAAGATGCTGAAGATCAGTTGGGTGCGCGA
GTGGGTTACATCGAACTGGATCTCAACAGCGGTAAGATCCTTGAGAGTTTTCGCCCCGAAGAACGCTTTC
CAATGATGAGCACTTTTAAAGTTCTGCTATGTGGCGCGGTATTATCCCGTATTGACGCCGGGCAAGAGCA
ACTCGGTCGCCGCATACACTATTCTCAGAATGACTTGGTTGAGTATTCACCAGTCACAGAAAAGCATCTT
ACGGATGGCATGACAGTAAGAGAATTATGCAGTGCTGCCATAACCATGAGTGATAACACTGCGGCCAACT
TACTTCTGACAACGATTGGAGGACCGAAGGAGCTAACCGCTTTTTTGCACAACATGGGGGATCATGTAAC
TCGCCTTGATCGTTGGGAACCGGAGCTGAATGAAGCCATACCAAACGACGAGCGTGACACCACGATGCCT
GTAGCAATGGCAACAACCTTGCGTAAACTATTAACTGGCGAACTACTTACTCTAGCTTCCCGGCAACAGT
TGATAGACTGGATGGAGGCGGATAAAGTTGCAGGACCACTTCTGCGCTCGGCCCTTCCGGCTGGCTGGTT
TATTGCTGATAAATCTGGAGCCGGTGAGCGTGGGTCTCGCGGTATCATTGCAGCACTGGGGCCAGATGGT
AAGCCCTCCCGTATCGTAGTTATCTACACGACGGGGAGTCAGGCAACTATGGATGAACGAAATAGACAGA
TCGCTGAGATAGGTGCCTCACTGATTAAGCATTGGTAACCGATTCTAGGTGCATTGGCGCAGAAAAAAAT
GCCTGATGCGACGCTGCGCGTCTTATACTCCCACATATGCCAGATTCAGCAACGGATACGGCTTCCCCAA
CTTGCCCACTTCCATACGTGTCCTCCTTACCAGAAATTTATCCTTAAGATCCCGAATCGTTTAAACTCGA
CTCTGGCTCTATCGAATCTCCGTCGTTTCGAGCTTACGCGAACAGCCGTGGCGCTCATTTGCTCGTCGGG
CATCGAATCTCGTCAGCTATCGTCAGCTTACCTTTTTGGCAGCGATCGCGGCTCCCGACATCTTGGACCA
TTAGCTCCACAGGTATCTTCTTCCCTCTAGTGGTCATAACAGCAGCTTCAGCTACCTCTCAATTCAAAAA
ACCCCTCAAGACCCGTTTAGAGGCCCCAAGGGGTTATGCTATCAATCGTTGCGTTACACACACAAAAAAC
CAACACACATCCATCTTCGATGGATAGCGATTTTATTATCTAACTGCTGATCGAGTGTAGCCAGATCTAG
TAATCAATTACGGGGTCATTAGTTCATAGCCCATATATGGAGTTCCGCGTTACATAACTTACGGTAAATG
GCCCGCCTGGCTGACCGCCCAACGACCCCCGCCCATTGACGTCAATAATGACGTATGTTCCCATAGTAAC
GCCAATAGGGACTTTCCATTGACGTCAATGGGTGGAGTATTTACGGTAAACTGCCCACTTGGCAGTACAT
CAAGTGTATCATATGCCAAGTACGCCCCCTATTGACGTCAATGACGGTAAATGGCCCGCCTGGCATTATG
CCCAGTACATGACCTTATGGGACTTTCCTACTTGGCAGTACATCTACGTATTAGTCATCGCTATTACCAT
GCTGATGCGGTTTTGGCAGTACATCAATGGGCGTGGATAGCGGTTTGACTCACGGGGATTTCCAAGTCTC
CACCCCATTGACGTCAATGGGAGTTTGTTTTGGCACCAAAATCAACGGGACTTTCCAAAATGTCGTAACA
ACTCCGCCCCATTGACGCAAATGGGCGGTAGGCGTGTACGGTGGGAGGTCTATATAAGCAGAGCTGGTTT
AGTGAACCGTCAGATCGCCTGGAGACGCCATCCACGCTGTTTTGACCTCCATAGAAGACACCGGGACCGA
TCCAGCCTCCCCTCGAAGCTTACATGTGGTACCGAGCTCGGATCCTGAGAACTTCAGGGTGAGTCTATGG
GACCCTTGATGTTTTCTTTCCCCTTCTTTTCTATGGTTAAGTTCATGTCATAGGAAGGGGAGAAGTAACA
GGGTACACATATTGACCAAATCAGGGTAATTTTGCATTTGTAATTTTAAAAAATGCTTTCTTCTTTTAAT
ATACTTTTTTGTTTATCTTATTTCTAATACTTTCCCTAATCTCTTTCTTTCAGGGCAATAATGATACAAT
GTATCATGCCTCTTTGCACCATTCTAAAGAATAACAGTGATAATTTCTGGGTTAAGGCAATAGCAATATT
TCTGCATATAAATATTTCTGCATATAAATTGTAACTGATGTAAGAGGTTTCATATTGCTAATAGCAGCTA
CAATCCAGCTACCATTCTGCTTTTATTTTATGGTTGGGATAAGGCTGGATTATTCTGAGTCCAAGCTAGG
CCCTTTTGCTAATCATGTTCATACCTCTTATCTTCCTCCCACAGCTCCTGGGCAACGTGCTGGTCTGTGT
GCTGGCCCATCACTTTGGCAAAGGCGGCCGCC
Features (pLannotate 1.2.2; 21 found; start..end, strand, type, name):
      1..3765    +  CDS            S: SPIKE_SARS2 - Experimental evidence at protein level: Swiss-Prot protein existence level 1. [Spike glycoprotein]: May down-regulate host tetherin (BST2) by lysosomal degradation, thereby counteracting its antiviral activity. From Severe acute respiratory syndrome coronavirus 2 (2019-nCoV) (SARS-CoV-2).
   3839..4427    +  misc_feature   WPRE: woodchuck hepatitis virus posttranscriptional regulatory element
   4480..4601    -  polyA_signal   SV40 poly(A) signal: SV40 polyadenylation signal
   4624..4693    -  CDS            large T antigen (fragment): large T antigen from SV40 (simian virus 40)
   4716..4762    +  terminator     T7 terminator: transcription terminator for bacteriophage T7 RNA polymerase
   4792..4928    +  terminator     rrnG terminator: transcription terminator from the E. coli ribosomal RNA rrnG operon (Albrechtsen et al., 1991)
   4973..5044    +  misc_feature   3' β-globin insulator: insulator downstream of the human β-globin locus (Farrell et al., 2002)
   5089..5285    +  promoter       SV40 promoter: SV40 early promoter
   5299..6090    +  CDS            neo: KKA2_KLEPN - Also known as kan, nptII. Experimental evidence at protein level: Swiss-Prot protein existence level 1. Resistance to kanamycin, neomycin, paromomycin, ribostamycin, butirosin and gentamicin B. From Klebsiella pneumoniae.
   6104..6328    +  polyA_signal   bGH poly(A) signal: bovine growth hormone polyadenylation signal
   6524..7112    -  rep_origin     ori: high-copy-number ColE1/pMB1/pBR322/pUC origin of replication
   7284..7348    -  CDS            bla(M) (fragment): β-lactamase lacking the signal sequence; bla(M); allows cytosolic expression of β-lactamase
   7858..8718    +  CDS            AmpR: β-lactamase; bla; confers resistance to ampicillin, carbenicillin, and related antibiotics
   8731..8867    +  terminator     rrnG terminator: transcription terminator from the E. coli ribosomal RNA rrnG operon (Albrechtsen et al., 1991)
   9019..9090    +  misc_feature   5' β-globin insulator: insulator upstream of the human β-globin locus (Farrell et al., 2002)
   9095..9141    -  terminator     T7 terminator: transcription terminator for bacteriophage T7 RNA polymerase
   9159..9207    -  polyA_signal   poly(A) signal: synthetic polyadenylation signal
   9288..9591    +  enhancer       CMV enhancer: human cytomegalovirus immediate early enhancer
   9664..9681    -  promoter       CMV promoter (fragment): human cytomegalovirus (CMV) immediate early promoter
   9744..9795    +  promoter       CMVd2 promoter: truncated human cytomegalovirus (CMV) immediate early promoter that yields moderately reduced expression relative to the full-length promoter
   9929..10404   +  intron         β-globin intron: internally truncated intron from human β-globin
