[The description below was written by a language model from this plasmid's Addgene catalogue record and pLannotate feature annotations shown in this document.]
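Description:
pTwist-SARS-CoV-2 Spike-deltaC18 S477N T478K E484A is a mammalian expression plasmid of about 10.5 kb built on the Twist pTwist-CMV-BetaGlobin-WPRE-Neo backbone. It is propagated in E. coli at high copy through a ColE1/pUC-type origin and selected with ampicillin via the AmpR β-lactamase gene. A separate cassette, consisting of the SV40 early promoter, the neo (nptII) coding sequence and a bGH polyadenylation signal, would allow G418 selection in mammalian cells. Bacterial terminators (T7, rrnG) and short 5' and 3' β-globin insulator elements flank the functional units and help isolate them from one another.

The payload is the SARS-CoV-2 spike glycoprotein coding sequence carrying three receptor-binding-domain substitutions, S477N, T478K and E484A, with the codons used (AAC, AAA, GCA) noted in the name. The "deltaC18" designation indicates removal of the 18 C-terminal residues of the cytoplasmic tail, a truncation commonly used to improve spike incorporation into pseudotyped particles. The catalogue entry lists the promoter as CAG, but the annotated sequence and the backbone name instead point to a CMV enhancer and CMV promoter elements followed by a truncated human β-globin intron upstream of the spike ORF. This discrepancy should be kept in mind. Downstream, a WPRE enhances transcript stability and expression, and an SV40 poly(A) signal is annotated after it, although on the reverse strand.

The plasmid is intended to supply this mutant spike as the envelope protein during pseudovirus production. The associated work examined SARS-CoV-2 escape from mRNA vaccine-induced humoral immunity, so the construct likely serves to test how these mutations affect antibody neutralisation.
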