Addgene plasmid #212472: pTwist-SARS-CoV-2 Spike-deltaC18 S477N (AAC) T478K (AAA) E484A (GCA)
Purpose: Encodes SARS-CoV-2 spike S477N, T478K, E484A for pseudovirus production
Depositing lab: Alejandro Balazs. Depositing organization: Massachusetts General Hospital. Publication: Ongoing evolution of SARS-CoV-2 drives escape from mRNA vaccine-induced humoral immunity. Roederer AL, Cao Y, Denis KS, Sheehan ML, Li CJ, Lam EC, Gregory DJ, Poznansky MC, Iafrate AJ, Canaday DH, Gravenstein S, Garcia-Beltran WF, Balazs AB. medRxiv [Preprint]. 2024 Mar 7:2024.03.05.24303815. doi: 10.1101/2024.03.05.24303815. PubMed 38496628.
Backbone
  Vector backbone: pTwist-CMV-BetaGlobin-WPRE-Neo
  Backbone manufacturer: Twist
  Vector type: Mammalian Expression
Growth in bacteria
  Bacterial resistance: Ampicillin, 100 μg/mL
  Growth temperature: 37°C
  Growth strain: DH5alpha
  Copy number: High Copy
Gene/Insert
  Gene/Insert name: SARS-CoV-2 Spike S477N, T478K, E484A
  Species: Severe acute respiratory syndrome coronavirus 2
  Mutation: S477N, T478K, E484A
  Entrez Gene: S (a.k.a. GU280_gp02, spike glycoprotein)
  Promoter: CAG
  Cloning method: Ligation Independent Cloning
Terms and licenses: Academic/Nonprofit Terms; Industry Terms: Not Available to Industry
Depositor comments: Please visit https://www.medrxiv.org/content/10.1101/2024.03.05.24303815v1 for medRxiv preprint.
How to cite: pTwist-SARS-CoV-2 Spike-deltaC18 S477N (AAC) T478K (AAA) E484A (GCA) was a gift from Alejandro Balazs (Addgene plasmid # 212472 ; http://n2t.net/addgene:212472 ; RRID:Addgene_212472)
